>Addgene plasmid #136539 | pSLIK_hygro_BirA_NRF2 | addgene full sequence | sequence record 291733 | Addgene NGS Result
GACATTGATTATTGACTAGTTATTAATAGTAATCAATTACGGGGTCATTAGTTCATAGCCCATATATGGA
GTTCCGCGTTACATAACTTACGGTAAATGGCCCGCCTGGCTGACCGCCCAACGACCCCCGCCCATTGACG
TCAATAATGACGTATGTTCCCATAGTAACGCCAATAGGGACTTTCCATTGACGTCAATGGGTGGAGTATT
TACGGTAAACTGCCCACTTGGCAGTACATCAAGTGTATCATATGCCAAGTACGCCCCCTATTGACGTCAA
TGACGGTAAATGGCCCGCCTGGCATTATGCCCAGTACATGACCTTATGGGACTTTCCTACTTGGCAGTAC
ATCTACGTATTAGTCATCGCTATTACCATGGTGATGCGGTTTTGGCAGTACATCAATGGGCGTGGATAGC
GGTTTGACTCACGGGGATTTCCAAGTCTCCACCCCATTGACGTCAATGGGAGTTTGTTTTGGCACCAAAA
TCAACGGGACTTTCCAAAATGTCGTAACAACTCCGCCCCATTGACGCAAATGGGCGGTAGGCGTGTACGG
TGGGAGGTCTATATAAGCAGCGCGTTTTGCCTGTACTGGGTCTCTCTGGTTAGACCAGATCTGAGCCTGG
GAGCTCTCTGGCTAACTAGGGAACCCACTGCTTAAGCCTCAATAAAGCTTGCCTTGAGTGCTTCAAGTAG
TGTGTGCCCGTCTGTTGTGTGACTCTGGTAACTAGAGATCCCTCAGACCCTTTTAGTCAGTGTGGAAAAT
CTCTAGCAGTGGCGCCCGAACAGGGACTTGAAAGCGAAAGGGAAACCAGAGGAGCTCTCTCGACGCAGGA
CTCGGCTTGCTGAAGCGCGCACGGCAAGAGGCGAGGGGCGGCGACTGGTGAGTACGCCAAAAATTTTGAC
TAGCGGAGGCTAGAAGGAGAGAGATGGGTGCGAGAGCGTCAGTATTAAGCGGGGGAGAATTAGATCGCGA
TGGGAAAAAATTCGGTTAAGGCCAGGGGGAAAGAAAAAATATAAATTAAAACATATAGTATGGGCAAGCA
GGGAGCTAGAACGATTCGCAGTTAATCCTGGCCTGTTAGAAACATCAGAAGGCTGTAGACAAATACTGGG
ACAGCTACAACCATCCCTTCAGACAGGATCAGAAGAACTTAGATCATTATATAATACAGTAGCAACCCTC
TATTGTGTGCATCAAAGGATAGAGATAAAAGACACCAAGGAAGCTTTAGACAAGATAGAGGAAGAGCAAA
ACAAAAGTAAGACCACCGCACAGCAAGCGGCCGCTGATCTTCAGACCTGGAGGAGGAGATATGAGGGACA
ATTGGAGAAGTGAATTATATAAATATAAAGTAGTAAAAATTGAACCATTAGGAGTAGCACCCACCAAGGC
AAAGAGAAGAGTGGTGCAGAGAGAAAAAAGAGCAGTGGGAATAGGAGCTTTGTTCCTTGGGTTCTTGGGA
GCAGCAGGAAGCACTATGGGCGCAGCGTCAATGACGCTGACGGTACAGGCCAGACAATTATTGTCTGGTA
TAGTGCAGCAGCAGAACAATTTGCTGAGGGCTATTGAGGCGCAACAGCATCTGTTGCAACTCACAGTCTG
GGGCATCAAGCAGCTCCAGGCAAGAATCCTGGCTGTGGAAAGATACCTAAAGGATCAACAGCTCCTGGGG
ATTTGGGGTTGCTCTGGAAAACTCATTTGCACCACTGCTGTGCCTTGGAATGCTAGTTGGAGTAATAAAT
CTCTGGAACAGATTTGGAATCACACGACCTGGATGGAGTGGGACAGAGAAATTAACAATTACACAAGCTT
AATACACTCCTTAATTGAAGAATCGCAAAACCAGCAAGAAAAGAATGAACAAGAATTATTGGAATTAGAT
AAATGGGCAAGTTTGTGGAATTGGTTTAACATAACAAATTGGCTGTGGTATATAAAATTATTCATAATGA
TAGTAGGAGGCTTGGTAGGTTTAAGAATAGTTTTTGCTGTACTTTCTATAGTGAATAGAGTTAGGCAGGG
ATATTCACCATTATCGTTTCAGACCCACCTCCCAACCCCGAGGGGACCCGACAGGCCCGAAGGAATAGAA
GAAGAAGGTGGAGAGAGAGACAGAGACAGATCCATTCGATTAGTGAACGGATCGGCACTGCGTGCGCCAA
TTCTGCAGACAAATGGCAGTATTCATCCACAATTTTAAAAGAAAAGGGGGGATTGGGGGGTACAGTGCAG
GGGAAAGAATAGTAGACATAATAGCAACAGACATACAAACTAAAGAATTACAAAAACAAATTACAAAAAT
TCAAAATTTTCGGGTTTATTACAGGGACAGCAGAGATCCAGTTTGGTTAATTCTAGACAGTTATCAACAA
GTTTGTACAAAAAAGCAGGCTTTAAAGGAACCAATTCAGTCGACTGGATCCCGAGTTTACTCCCTATCAG
TGATAGAGAACGTATGTCGAGTTTACTCCCTATCAGTGATAGAGAACGTATGTCGAGTTTACTCCCTATC
AGTGATAGAGAACGTATGTCGAGTTTACTCCCTATCAGTGATAGAGAACGTATGTCGAGGTAGGCGTGTA
CGGTGGGAGGCCTATATAAGCAGAGCTCGTTTAGTGAACCGTCAGATCGCCACTAGAATGAAGGACAACA
CCGTGCCCCTGAAGCTGATCGCCCTGCTGGCCAACGGCGAGTTCCACTCTGGCGAGCAGCTGGGAGAGAC
CCTGGGAATGAGCAGAGCCGCCATCAACAAGCACATCCAGACACTGAGAGACTGGGGAGTGGACGTGTTC
ACCGTGCCTGGCAAGGGCTACAGCCTGCCTGAGCCTATCCAGCTGCTGAACGCCAAGCAGATCCTGGGAC
AGCTGGATGGCGGAAGCGTGGCCGTGCTGCCTGTGATCGACTCCACCAATCAGTACCTGCTGGACAGAAT
CGGAGAGCTGAAGTCCGGCGACGCCTGCATCGCCGAGTACCAGCAGGCTGGCAGAGGAGGCAGAGGACGG
AAGTGGTTCAGCCCATTCGGAGCCAACCTGTACCTGTCCATGTTCTGGAGACTGGAGCAGGGACCTGCTG
CTGCCATCGGACTGAGTCTGGTGATCGGAATCGTGATGGCCGAGGTGCTGAGAAAGCTGGGAGCCGACAA
GGTGAGAGTGAAGTGGCCTAATGACCTGTACCTCCAGGACCGCAAGCTGGCTGGCATCCTGGTGGAGCTG
ACAGGCAAGACAGGCGATGCCGCTCAGATCGTGATCGGAGCCGGAATCAACATGGCCATGAGAAGAGTGG
AGGAGAGCGTGGTGAACCAGGGCTGGATCACCCTGCAGGAGGCTGGCATCAACCTGGACCGGAACACCCT
GGCCGCCATGCTGATCAGAGAGCTGAGAGCCGCTCTGGAGCTGTTCGAGCAGGAGGGACTGGCTCCTTAC
CTGAGCAGATGGGAGAAGCTGGACAACTTCATCAACAGACCTGTGAAGCTGATCATCGGCGACAAGGAAA
TCTTCGGCATCTCCAGAGGAATCGACAAGCAGGGAGCTCTGCTGCTGGAGCAGGACGGAATCATCAAGCC
CTGGATGGGCGGAGAAATCTCCCTGAGAAGCGCAGAGAAGACTAGTATGGACTTGGAGCTGCCGCCGCCG
GGACTCCCGTCCCAGCAGGACATGGATTTGATTGACATACTTTGGAGGCAAGATATAGATCTTGGAGTAA
GTCGAGAAGTATTTGACTTCAGTCAGCGACGGAAAGAGTATGAGCTGGAAAAACAGAAAAAACTTGAAAA
GGAAAGACAAGAACAACTCCAAAAGGAGCAAGAGAAAGCCTTTTTCGCTCAGTTACAACTAGATGAAGAG
ACAGGTGAATTTCTCCCAATTCAGCCAGCCCAGCACATCCAGTCAGAAACCAGTGGATCTGCCAACTACT
CCCAGGTTGCCCACATTCCCAAATCAGATGCTTTGTACTTTGATGACTGCATGCAGCTTTTGGCGCAGAC
ATTCCCGTTTGTAGATGACAATGAGGTTTCTTCGGCTACGTTTCAGTCACTTGTTCCTGATATTCCCGGT
CACATCGAGAGCCCAGTCTTCATTGCTACTAATCAGGCTCAGTCACCTGAAACTTCTGTTGCTCAGGTAG
CCCCTGTTGATTTAGACGGTATGCAACAGGACATTGAGCAAGTTTGGGAGGAGCTATTATCCATTCCTGA
GTTACAGTGTCTTAATATTGAAAATGACAAGCTGGTTGAGACTACCATGGTTCCAAGTCCAGAAGCCAAA
CTGACAGAAGTTGACAATTATCATTTTTACTCATCTATACCCTCAATGGAAAAAGAAGTAGGTAACTGTA
GTCCACATTTTCTTAATGCTTTTGAGGATTCCTTCAGCAGCATCCTCTCCACAGAAGACCCCAACCAGTT
GACAGTGAACTCATTAAATTCAGATGCCACAGTCAACACAGATTTTGGTGATGAATTTTATTCTGCTTTC
ATAGCTGAGCCCAGTATCAGCAACAGCATGCCCTCACCTGCTACTTTAAGCCATTCACTCTCTGAACTTC
TAAATGGGCCCATTGATGTTTCTGATCTATCACTTTGCAAAGCTTTCAACCAAAACCACCCTGAAAGCAC
AGCAGAATTCAATGATTCTGACTCCGGCATTTCACTAAACACAAGTCCCAGTGTGGCATCACCAGAACAC
TCAGTGGAATCTTCCAGCTATGGAGACACACTACTTGGCCTCAGTGATTCTGAAGTGGAAGAGCTAGATA
GTGCCCCTGGAAGTGTCAAACAGAATGGTCCTAAAACACCAGTACATTCTTCTGGGGATATGGTACAACC
CTTGTCACCATCTCAGGGGCAGAGCACTCACGTGCATGATGCCCAATGTGAGAACACACCAGAGAAAGAA
TTGCCTGTAAGTCCTGGTCATCGGAAAACCCCATTCACAAAAGACAAACATTCAAGCCGCTTGGAGGCTC
ATCTCACAAGAGATGAACTTAGGGCAAAAGCTCTCCATATCCCATTCCCTGTAGAAAAAATCATTAACCT
CCCTGTTGTTGACTTCAACGAAATGATGTCCAAAGAGCAGTTCAATGAAGCTCAACTTGCATTAATTCGG
GATATACGTAGGAGGGGTAAGAATAAAGTGGCTGCTCAGAATTGCAGAAAAAGAAAACTGGAAAATATAG
TAGAACTAGAGCAAGATTTAGATCATTTGAAAGATGAAAAAGAAAAATTGCTCAAAGAAAAAGGAGAAAA
TGACAAAAGCCTTCACCTACTGAAAAAACAACTCAGCACCTTATATCTCGAAGTTTTCAGCATGCTACGT
GATGAAGATGGAAAACCTTATTCTCCTAGTGAATACTCCCTGCAGCAAACAAGAGATGGCAATGTTTTCC
TTGTTCCCAAAAGTAAGAAGCCAGATGTTAAGAAAAACTAGCAATTGGAAGACTAATGCGTTTTCGAGAT
ATCTAGACCCAGCTTTCTTGTACAAAGTGGTTGATAACATCTCGAGCCATAAAGATGGTTAATTAACCCA
CCCAAGATCTGGCCTCCGCGCCGGGTTTTGGCGCCTCCCGCGGGCGCCCCCCTCCTCACGGCGAGCGCTG
CCACGTCAGACGAAGGGCGCAGCGAGCGTCCTGATCCTTCCGCCCGGACGCTCAGGACAGCGGCCCGCTG
CTCATAAGACTCGGCCTTAGAACCCCAGTATCAGCAGAAGGACATTTTAGGACGGGACTTGGGTGACTCT
AGGGCACTGGTTTTCTTTCCAGAGAGCGGAACAGGCGAGGAAAAGTAGTCCCTTCTCGGCGATTCTGCGG
AGGGATCTCCGTGGGGCGGTGAACGCCGATGATTATATAAGGACGCGCCGGGTGTGGCACAGCTAGTTCC
GTCGCAGCCGGGATTTGGGTCGCGGTTCTTGTTTGTGGATCGCTGTGATCGTCACTTGGTGAGTAGCGGG
CTGCTGGGCTGGCCGGGGCTTTCGTGGCCGCCGGGCCGCTCGGTGGGACGGAAGCGTGTGGAGAGACCGC
CAAGGGCTGTAGTCTGGGTCCGCGAGCAAGGTTGCCCTGAACTGGGGGTTGGGGGGAGCGCAGCAAAATG
GCGGCTGTTCCCGAGTCTTGAATGGAAGACGCTTGTGAGGCGGGCTGTGAGGTCGTTGAAACAAGGTGGG
GGGCATGGTGGGCGGCAAGAACCCAAGGTCTTGAGGCCTTCGCTAATGCGGGAAAGCTCTTATTCGGGTG
AGATGGGCTGGGGCACCATCTGGGGACCCTGACGTGAAGTTTGTCACTGACTGGAGAACTCGGTTTGTCG
TCTGTTGCGGGGGCGGCAGTTATGGCGGTGCCGTTGGGCAGTGCACCCGTACCTTTGGGAGCGCGCGCCC
TCGTCGTGTCGTGACGTCACCCGTTCTGTTGGCTTATAATGCAGGGTGGGGCCACCTGCCGGTAGGTGTG
CGGTAGGCTTTTCTCCGTCGCAGGACGCAGGGTTCGGGCCTAGGGTAGGCTCTCCTGAATCGACAGGCGC
CGGACCTCTGGTGAGGGGAGGGATAAGTGAGGCGTCAGTTTCTTTGGTCGGTTTTATGTACCTATCTTCT
TAAGTAGCTGAAGCTCCGGTTTTGAACTATGCGCTCGGGGTTGGCGAGTGTGTTTTGTGAAGTTTTTTAG
GCACCTTTTGAAATGTAATCATTTGGGTCAATATGTAATTTTCAGTGTTAGACTAGTAAATTGTCCGCTA
AATTCTGGCCGTTTTTGGCTTTTTTGTTAGACGAAGCTTGGTACCGAGCTCGGATCTCCACCCCGTACCG
GTCCTGCAGGATTTAAATGGCGCGCCGCTAGCGCTACCGGACTCAGATCTCGAGCTCAAGCTTCGAATTC
TGCAGTCGAATTCACCATGTCTAGACTGGACAAGAGCAAAGTCATAAACGGAGCTCTGGAATTACTCAAT
GGTGTCGGTATCGAAGGCCTGACGACAAGGAAACTCGCTCAAAAGCTGGGAGTTGAGCAGCCTACCCTGT
ACTGGCACGTGAAGAACAAGCGGGCCCTGCTCGATGCCCTGCCAATCGAGATGCTGGACAGGCATCATAC
CCACTTCTGCCCCCTGGAAGGCGAGTCATGGCAAGACTTTCTGCGGAACAACGCCAAGTCATACCGCTGT
GCTCTCCTCTCACATCGCGACGGGGCTAAAGTGCATCTCGGCACCCGCCCAACAGAGAAACAGTACGAAA
CCCTGGAAAATCAGCTCGCGTTCCTGTGTCAGCAAGGCTTCTCCCTGGAGAACGCACTGTACGCTCTGTC
CGCCGTGGGCCACTTTACACTGGGCTGCGTATTGGAGGAACAGGAGCATCAAGTAGCAAAAGAGGAAAGA
GAGACACCTACCACCGATTCTATGCCCCCACTTCTGAGACAAGCAATTGAGCTGTTCGACCGGCAGGGAG
CCGAACCTGCCTTCCTTTTCGGCCTGGAACTAATCATATGTGGCCTGGAGAAACAGCTAAAGTGCGAAAG
CGGCGGGCCGACCGACGCCCTTGACGATTTTGACTTAGACATGCTCCCAGCCGATGCCCTTGACGACTTT
GACCTTGATATGCTGCCTGCTGACGCTCTTGACGATTTTGACCTTGACATGCTCCCCGGGTAACTAAGTA
AGGATCCGCGGCCGCACTAGAGGAATTCCGCCCCTCTCCCCCCCCCCNTCTCCCNNNNNNNCCCCTAACG
TTACTGGCCGAAGCCGCTTGGAATAAGGCCGGTGTGCGTTTGTCTATATGTTATTTTCCACCATATTGCC
GTCTTTTGGCAATGTGAGGGCCCGGAAACCTGGCCCTGTCTTCTTGACGAGCATTCCTAGGGGTCTTTCC
CCTCTCGCCAAAGGAATGCAAGGTCTGTTGAATGTCGTGAAGGAAGCAGTTCCTCTGGAAGCTTCTTGAA
GACAAACAACGTCTGTAGCGACCCTTTGCAGGCAGCGGAACCCCCCACCTGGCGACAGGTGCCTCTGCGG
CCAAAAGCCACGTGTATAAGATACACCTGCAAAGGCGGCACAACCCCAGTGCCACGTTGTGAGTTGGATA
GTTGTGGAAAGAGTCAAATGGCTCTCCTCAAGCGTATTCAACAAGGGGCTGAAGGATGCCCAGAAGGTAC
CCCATTGTATGGGATCTGATCTGGGGCCTCGGTGCACATGCTTTACATGTGTTTAGTCGAGGTTAAAAAA
ACGTCTAGGCCCCCCGAACCACGGGGACGTGGTTTTCCTTTGAAAAACACGATGATAAGCTTACCGGTAC
GCGTGATAGCTTGCCACAACCCGTACCAAAGATGGATAGATCCGGAAAGCCTGAACTCACCGCGACGTCT
GTCGAGAAGTTTCTGATCGAAAAGTTCGACAGCGTCTCCGACCTGATGCAGCTCTCGGAGGGCGAAGAAT
CTCGTGCTTTCAGCTTCGATGTAGGAGGGCGTGGATATGTCCTGCGGGTAAATAGCTGCGCCGATGGTTT
CTACAAAGATCGTTATGTTTATCGGCACTTTGCATCGGCCGCGCTCCCGATTCCGGAAGTGCTTGACATT
GGGGAATTCAGCGAGAGCCTGACCTATTGCATCTCCCGCCGTGCACAGGGTGTCACGTTGCAAGACCTGC
CTGAAACCGAACTGCCCGCTGTTCTGCAGCCGGTCGCGGAGGCCATGGATGCGATCGCTGCGGCCGATCT
TAGCCAGACGAGCGGGTTCGGCCCATTCGGACCGCAAGGAATCGGTCAATACACTACATGGCGTGATTTC
ATATGCGCGATTGCTGATCCCCATGTGTATCACTGGCAAACTGTGATGGACGACACCGTCAGTGCGTCCG
TCGCGCAGGCTCTCGATGAGCTGATGCTTTGGGCCGAGGACTGCCCCGAAGTCCGGCACCTCGTGCACGC
GGATTTCGGCTCCAACAATGTCCTGACGGACAATGGCCGCATAACAGCGGTCATTGACTGGAGCGAGGCG
ATGTTCGGGGATTCCCAATACGAGGTCGCCAACATCTTCTTCTGGAGGCCGTGGTTGGCTTGTATGGAGC
AGCAGACGCGCTACTTCGAGCGGAGGCATCCGGAGCTTGCAGGATCGCCGCGGCTCCGGGCGTATATGCT
CCGCATTGGTCTTGACCAACTCTATCAGAGCTTGGTTGACGGCAATTTCGATGATGCAGCTTGGGCGCAG
GGTCGATGCGACGCAATCGTCCGATCCGGAGCCGGGACTGTCGGGCGTACACAAATCGCCCGCAGAAGCG
CGGCCGTCTGGACCGATGGCTGTGTAGAAGTACTCGCCGATAGTGGAAACCGACGCCCCAGCACTCGTCC
GAGGGCAAAGGAATAGAGTAGATGCCGACCGAACAAGAGCTGATTTCGAGAACGCCTCAGCCAGCAACTC
GCGCGAGCCTAGCAAGGCAAATGCGAGAGAACGGCCTTACGCTTGGTGGCACAGTTCTCGTCCACAGTTC
GCTAAGCTCGCTCGGCTGGGTCGCGGGAGGGCCGGTCGCAGTGATTCAGGCCCTTCTGGATTGTGTTGGT
CCCCAGGGCACGATTGTCATGCCCACGCACTCGGGTGATCTGACTGATCCCGCAGATTGGAGATCGCCGC
CCGTGCCTGCCGATTGGGTGCAGATCTCTAGATCTGTACAAGTAAAGCGGCCGCGACTCTAGATCATAAT
CAGCCATACCACATTTGTAGAGGTTTTACTTGCTTTAAAAAACCTCCCACACCTCCCCCTGAACCTGAAA
CATAAAATGAATGCAATTGTTGTTGTTTAGTCCCTCCCAATTCGATATCAAGCTTATCGATAATCAACCT
CTGGATTACAAAATTTGTGAAAGATTGACTGGTATTCTTAACTATGTTGCTCCTTTTACGCTATGTGGAT
ACGCTGCTTTAATGCCTTTGTATCATGCTATTGCTTCCCGTATGGCTTTCATTTTCTCCTCCTTGTATAA
ATCCTGGTTGCTGTCTCTTTATGAGGAGTTGTGGCCCGTTGTCAGGCAACGTGGCGTGGTGTGCACTGTG
TTTGCTGACGCAACCCCCACTGGTTGGGGCATTGCCACCACCTGTCAGCTCCTTTCCGGGACTTTCGCTT
TCCCCCTCCCTATTGCCACGGCGGAACTCATCGCCGCCTGCCTTGCCCGCTGCTGGACAGGGGCTCGGCT
GTTGGGCACTGACAATTCCGTGGTGTTGTCGGGGAAATCATCGTCCTTTCCTTGGCTGCTCGCCTGTGTT
GCCACCTGGATTCTGCGCGGGACGTCCTTCTGCTACGTCCCTTCGGCCCTCAATCCAGCGGACCTTCCTT
CCCGCGGCCTGCTGCCGGCTCTGCGGCCTCTTCCGCGTCTTCGCCTTCGCCCTCAGACGAGTCGGATCTC
CCTTTGGGCCGCCTCCCCGCATCGATACCGTCGACCTCGATCGAGACCTAGAAAAACATGGAGCAATCAC
AAGTAGCAATACAGCAGCTACCAATGCTGATTGTGCCTGGCTAGAAGCACAAGAGGAGGAGGAGGTGGGT
TTTCCAGTCACACCTCAGGTACCTTTAAGACCAATGACTTACAAGGCAGCTGTAGATCTTAGCCACTTTT
TAAAAGAAAAGGGGGGACTGGAAGGGCTAATTCACTCCCAACGAAGACAAGATATCCTTGATCTGTGGAT
CTACCACACACAAGGCTACTTCCCTGATTGGCAGAACTACACACCAGGGCCAGGGATCAGATATCCACTG
ACCTTTGGATGGTGCTACAAGCTAGTACCAGTTGAGCAAGAGAAGGTAGAAGAAGCCAATGAAGGAGAGA
ACACCCGCTTGTTACACCCTGTGAGCCTGCATGGGATGGATGACCCGGAGAGAGAAGTATTAGAGTGGAG
GTTTGACAGCCGCCTAGCATTTCATCACATGGCCCGAGAGCTGCATCCGGACTGTACTGGGTCTCTCTGG
TTAGACCAGATCTGAGCCTGGGAGCTCTCTGGCTAACTAGGGAACCCACTGCTTAAGCCTCAATAAAGCT
TGCCTTGAGTGCTTCAAGTAGTGTGTGCCCGTCTGTTGTGTGACTCTGGTAACTAGAGATCCCTCAGACC
CTTTTAGTCAGTGTGGAAAATCTCTAGCAGGGCCCGTTTAAACCCGCTGATCAGCCTCGACTGTGCCTTC
TAGTTGCCAGCCATCTGTTGTTTGCCCCTCCCCCGTGCCTTCCTTGACCCTGGAAGGTGCCACTCCCACT
GTCCTTTCCTAATAAAATGAGGAAATTGCATCGCATTGTCTGAGTAGGTGTCATTCTATTCTGGGGGGTG
GGGTGGGGCAGGACAGCAAGGGGGAGGATTGGGAAGACAATAGCAGGCATGCTGGGGATGCGGTGGGCTC
TATGGCTTCTGAGGCGGAAAGAACCAGCTGGGGCTCTAGGGGGTATCCCC
[124 nt withheld, positions 11391-11514]
C
[91 nt withheld, positions 11516-11606]
A
[49 nt withheld, positions 11608-11656]
CCTTTGACGTTGGAGTCCACGTTCTTT
[37 nt withheld, positions 11684-11720]
ACCCTATCTCGGTCTATTCTTTTGATTTATAAGGGATTTTGCCGATTTCGGCCTATTGGTTAAAAAATGA
GCTGATTTAACAAAAATTTAACGCGAATTAATTCTGTGGAATGTGTGTCAGTTAGGGTGTGGAAAGTCCC
CAGGCTCCCCAGCAGGCAGAAGTATGCAAAGCATGCATCTCAATTAGTCAGCAACCAGGTGTGGAAAGTC
CCCAGGCTCCCCAGCAGGCAGAAGTATGCAAAGCATGCATCTCAATTAGTCAGCAACCATAGTCCCGCCC
CTAACTCCGCCCATCCCGCCCCTAACTCCGCCCAGTTCCGCCCATTCTCCGCCCCATGGCTGACTAATTT
TTTTTATTTATGCAGAGGCCGAGGCCGCCTCTGCCTCTGAGCTATTCCAGAAGTAGTGAGGAGGCTTTTT
TGGAGGCCTAGGCTTTTGCAAAAAGCTCCCGGGAGCTTGTATATCCATTTTCGGATCTGATCAGCACGTG
TTGACAATTAATCATCGGCATAGTATATCGGCATAGTATAATACGACAAGGTGAGGAACTAAACCATGGC
CAAGTTGACCAGTGCCGTTCCGGTGCTCACCGCGCGCGACGTCGCCGGAGCGGTCGAGTTCTGGACCGAC
CGGCTCGGGTTCTCCCGGGACTTCGTGGAGGACGACTTCGCCGGTGTGGTCCGGGACGACGTGACCCTGT
TCATCAGCGCGGTCCAGGACCAGGTGGTGCCGGACAACACCCTGGCCTGGGTGTGGGTGCGCGGCCTGGA
CGAGCTGTACGCCGAGTGGTCGGAGGTCGTGTCCACGAACTTCCGGGACGCCTCCGGGCCGGCCATGACC
GAGATCGGCGAGCAGCCGTGGGGGCGGGAGTTCGCCCTGCGCGACCCGGCCGGCAACTGCGTGCACTTCG
TGGCCGAGGAGCAGGACTGACACGTGCTACGAGATTTCGATTCCACCGCCGCCTTCTATGAAAGGTTGGG
CTTCGGAATCGTTTTCCGGGACGCCGGCTGGATGATCCTCCAGCGCGGGGATCTCATGCTGGAGTTCTTC
GCCCACCCCAACTTGTTTATTGCAGCTTATAATGGTTACAAATAAAGCAATAGCATCACAAATTTCACAA
ATAAAGCATTTTTTTCACTGCATTCTAGTTGTGGTTTGTCCAAACTCATCAATGTATCTTATCATGTCTG
TATACCGTCGACCTCTAGCTAGAGCTTGGCGTAATCATGGTCATAGCTGTTTCCTGTGTGAAATTGTTAT
CCGCTCACAATTCCACACAACATACGAGCCGGAAGCATAAAGTGTAAAGCCTGGGGTGCCTAATGAGTGA
GCTAACTCACATTAATTGCGTTGCGCTCACTGCCCGCTTTCCAGTCGGGAAACCTGTCGTGCCAGCTGCA
TTAATGAATCGGCCAACGCGCGGGGAGAGGCGGTTTGCGTATTGGGCGCTCTTCCGCTTCCTCGCTCACT
GACTCGCTGCGCTCGGTCGTTCGGCTGCGGCGAGCGGTATCAGCTCACTCAAAGGCGGTAATACGGTTAT
CCACAGAATCAGGGGATAACGCAGGAAAGAACATGTGAGCAAAAGGCCAGCAAAAGGCCAGGAACCGTAA
AAAGGCCGCGTTGCTGGCGTTTTTCCATAGGCTCCGCCCCCCTGACGAGCATCACAAAAATCGACGCTCA
AGTCAGAGGTGGCGAAACCCGACAGGACTATAAAGATACCAGGCGTTTCCCCCTGGAAGCTCCCTCGTGC
GCTCTCCTGTTCCGACCCTGCCGCTTACCGGATACCTGTCCGCCTTTCTCCCTTCGGGAAGCGTGGCGCT
TTCTCATAGCTCACGCTGTAGGTATCTCAGTTCGGTGTAGGTCGTTCGCTCCAAGCTGGGCTGTGTGCAC
GAACCCCCCGTTCAGCCCGACCGCTGCGCCTTATCCGGTAACTATCGTCTTGAGTCCAACCCGGTAAGAC
ACGACTTATCGCCACTGGCAGCAGCCACTGGTAACAGGATTAGCAGAGCGAGGTATGTAGGCGGTGCTAC
AGAGTTCTTGAAGTGGTGGCCTAACTACGGCTACACTAGAAGAACAGTATTTGGTATCTGCGCTCTGCTG
AAGCCAGTTACCTTCGGAAAAAGAGTTGGTAGCTCTTGATCCGGCAAACAAACCACCGCTGGTAGCGGTG
GTTTTTTTGTTTGCAAGCAGCAGATTACGCGCAGAAAAAAAGGATCTCAAGAAGATCCTTTGATCTTTTC
TACGGGGTCTGACGCTCAGTGGAACGAAAACTCACGTTAAGGGATTTTGGTCATGAGATTATCAAAAAGG
ATCTTCACCTAGATCCTTTTAAATTAAAAATGAAGTTTTAAATCAATCTAAAGTATATATGAGTAAACTT
GGTCTGACAGTTACCAATGCTTAATCAGTGAGGCACCTATCTCAGCGATCTGTCTATTTCGTTCATCCAT
AGTTGCCTGACTCCCCGTCGTGTAGATAACTACGATACGGGAGGGCTTACCATCTGGCCCCAGTGCTGCA
ATGATACCGCGAGACCCACGCTCACCGGCTCCAGATTTATCAGCAATAAACCAGCCAGCCGGAAGGGCCG
AGCGCAGAAGTGGTCCTGCAACTTTATCCGCCTCCATCCAGTCTATTAATTGTTGCCGGGAAGCTAGAGT
AAGTAGTTCGCCAGTTAATAGTTTGCGCAACGTTGTTGCCATTGCTACAGGCATCGTGGTGTCACGCTCG
TCGTTTGGTATGGCTTCATTCAGCTCCGGTTCCCAACGATCAAGGCGAGTTACATGATCCCCCATGTTGT
GCAAAAAAGCGGTTAGCTCCTTCGGTCCTCCGATCGTTGTCAGAAGTAAGTTGGCCGCAGTGTTATCACT
CATGGTTATGGCAGCACTGCATAATTCTCTTACTGTCATGCCATCCGTAAGATGCTTTTCTGTGACTGGT
GAGTACTCAACCAAGTCATTCTGAGAATAGTGTATGCGGCGACCGAGTTGCTCTTGCCCGGCGTCAATAC
GGGATAATACCGCGCCACATAGCAGAACTTTAAAAGTGCTCATCATTGGAAAACGTTCTTCGGGGCGAAA
ACTCTCAAGGATCTTACCGCTGTTGAGATCCAGTTCGATGTAACCCACTCGTGCACCCAACTGATCTTCA
GCATCTTTTACTTTCACCAGCGTTTCTGGGTGAGCAAAAACAGGAAGGCAAAATGCCGCAAAAAAGGGAA
TAAGGGCGACACGGAAATGTTGAATACTCATACTCTTCCTTTTTCAATATTATTGAAGCATTTATCAGGG
TTATTGTCTCATGAGCGGATACATATTTGAATGTATTTAGAAAAATAAACAAATAGGGGTTCCGCGCACA
TTTCCCCGAAAAGTGCCACCTGACGTCGACGGATCGGGAGATCTCCCGATCCCCTATGGTGCACTCTCAG
TACAATCTGCTCTGATGCCGCATAGTTAAGCCAGTATCTGCTCCCTGCTTGTGTGTTGGAGGTCGCTGAG
TAGTGCGCGAGCAAAATTTAAGCTACAACAAGGCAAGGCTTGACCGACAATTGCATGAAGAATCTGCTTA
GGGTTAGGCGTTTTGCGCTGCTTCGCGATGTACGGGCCAGATATACGCGTT
Features (pLannotate 1.2.2; 42 found; start..end, strand, type, name):
      1..380     +  enhancer       CMV enhancer: human cytomegalovirus immediate early enhancer
    381..580     +  promoter       CMV promoter: human cytomegalovirus (CMV) immediate early promoter
    598..778     +  LTR            5' LTR (truncated): truncated 5' long terminal repeat (LTR) from HIV-1
    825..950     +  misc_feature   HIV-1 Ψ: packaging signal of human immunodeficiency virus type 1
    934..1297    +  CDS            HIV-1 gag (fragment): gag protein from human immunodeficiency virus 1; gag
   1443..1676    +  misc_feature   RRE: The Rev response element (RRE) of HIV-1 allows for Rev-dependent mRNA export from the nucleus to the cytoplasm.
   2053..2153    +  CDS            Rev (fragment): human immunodeficiency virus 1 (HIV-1) Rev protein; rev; enhances nuclear export of unspliced and incompletely spliced viral mRNAs
   2203..2320    +  misc_feature   cPPT/CTS: central polypurine tract and central termination sequence of HIV-1
   2377..2401    +  protein_bind   attB1: mutant version of attB; recombination site for the Gateway® BP reaction BP Clonase™
   2432..2641    +  promoter       tight TRE promoter (fragment): Tet-responsive promoter PTight, consisting of seven tet operator sequences followed by the minimal CMV promoter
   2648..3610    +  CDS            BirA(R118G): promiscuous R118G mutant of the E. coli biotin protein ligase (Cronan, 2005) also known as BirA* or BioID
   3617..5428    +  CDS            NFE2L2: NF2L2_HUMAN - Also known as NRF2 From Homo sapiens (Human).
   5467..5491    -  protein_bind   attB2: mutant version of attB; recombination site for the Gateway® BP reaction BP Clonase™
   5541..6752    +  promoter       UbC promoter: human ubiquitin C promoter
   6817..6869    +  misc_feature   MCS (fragment): multiple cloning site
   6877..7574    +  CDS            rtTA3 (fragment): reverse tetracycline transactivator 3 activates expression from Tet-responsive promoters in the presence of doxycycline
   7504..7614    +  CDS            VP48: 3 tandem repeats of the minimal activation domain of herpes simplex virus VP16 (Cheng et al., 2013)
   7786..8248    +  misc_feature   IRES: internal ribosome entry site (IRES) of the encephalomyocarditis virus (EMCV)
   8306..9326    +  CDS            HygR (fragment): aminoglycoside phosphotransferase from E. coli; aph(4)-Ia; confers resistance to hygromycin
   9344..9622    +  CDS            yokD (fragment): YOKD_BACSU - Experimental evidence at protein level: Swiss-Prot protein existence level 1. May contribute to antibiotic resistance. From Bacillus subtilis (strain 168).
   9652..9735    +  CDS            large T antigen (fragment): large T antigen from SV40 (simian virus 40)
   9769..9792    +  misc_feature   MCS (fragment): pBluescript multiple cloning site
   9792..10380   +  misc_feature   WPRE: woodchuck hepatitis virus posttranscriptional regulatory element
  10381..10400   +  misc_feature   MCS (fragment): pBluescript multiple cloning site
  10402..10902   +  CDS            nef (fragment): NEF_HV1LA - Experimental evidence at protein level: Swiss-Prot protein existence level 1. Extracellular Nef protein targets CD4(+) T-lymphocytes for apoptosis by interacting with CXCR4 surface receptors. From Human immunodeficiency virus type 1 group M subtype B (isolate Lai) (HIV-1).
  10909..11089   +  LTR            5' LTR (truncated): truncated 5' long terminal repeat (LTR) from HIV-1
  11121..11345   +  polyA_signal   bGH poly(A) signal: bovine growth hormone polyadenylation signal
  11349..11370   +  promoter       SV40 promoter (fragment): SV40 enhancer and early promoter
  11391..11819   +  rep_origin     f1 ori (sequence partly withheld): f1 bacteriophage origin of replication; arrow indicates direction of (+) strand synthesis
  11833..12162   +  promoter       SV40 promoter: SV40 enhancer and early promoter
  12210..12257   +  promoter       EM7 promoter: synthetic bacterial promoter&nbsp
  12276..12650   +  CDS            BleoR: antibiotic-binding protein; Sh ble from Streptoalloteichus hindustanus; confers resistance to bleomycin, phleomycin, and Zeocin™
  12660..12785   +  CDS            ble (fragment): BLE_KLEPN - Experimental evidence at protein level: Swiss-Prot protein existence level 1. Binding protein with a strong affinity to the bleomycin family of antibiotics. Binds to CL990; an antimitotic-antibiotic compound. From Klebsiella pneumoniae.
  12780..12901   +  polyA_signal   SV40 poly(A) signal: SV40 polyadenylation signal
  12972..12994   -  protein_bind   lac operator (fragment): The lac repressor binds to the lac operator to inhibit transcription in E. coli. This inhibition can be relieved by adding lactose or isopropyl-β-D-thiogalactopyranoside (IPTG). lac repressor encoded by lacI
  12998..13028   -  promoter       lac promoter: promoter for the E. coli lac operon
  13043..13064   -  protein_bind   CAP binding site: CAP binding activates transcription in the presence of cAMP. E. coli catabolite activator protein
  13077..13169   -  CDS            lacI (fragment): lac repressor; lacI; The lac repressor binds to the lac operator to inhibit transcription in E. coli. This inhibition can be relieved by adding lactose or isopropyl-β-D-thiogalactopyranoside (IPTG).
  13352..13940   -  rep_origin     ori: high-copy-number ColE1/pMB1/pBR322/pUC origin of replication
  14111..14971   -  CDS            AmpR: β-lactamase; bla; confers resistance to ampicillin, carbenicillin, and related antibiotics
  14972..15076   -  promoter       AmpR promoter: bla
  15135..15187   -  misc_feature   bom (fragment): basis of mobility region from pBR322
