[The description below was written by a language model from this plasmid's Addgene catalogue record and pLannotate feature annotations shown in this document.]
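Description:
pSLIK_hygro_BirA_NRF2 is a lentiviral, doxycycline-inducible mammalian expression plasmid built on the pSLIK-hygro Gateway destination backbone. It is propagated in E. coli through a high-copy ColE1/pUC-type origin with ampicillin selection. The plasmid backbone outside the viral unit also carries an f1 origin and an SV40/EM7-driven bleomycin/Zeocin resistance cassette. The viral genome is transcribed from a CMV enhancer/promoter fused to a truncated HIV-1 5' LTR. It contains the Ψ packaging signal with a gag fragment, the RRE for Rev-dependent RNA export, the cPPT/CTS, a WPRE to enhance transcript expression, and a downstream truncated LTR followed by a bGH polyadenylation signal. Packaging functions are not encoded on the plasmid and must be supplied in trans.

The payload sits between attB1 and attB2 sites left by Gateway recombination. It consists of a tight TRE (tet-operator/minimal CMV) promoter driving the promiscuous R118G mutant of E. coli biotin ligase (BirA*, the BioID enzyme), placed immediately upstream of human NRF2 (NFE2L2), consistent with an N-terminal BirA*-NRF2 fusion. Downstream, a constitutive human UbC promoter expresses an rtTA3 reverse tetracycline transactivator linked by an EMCV IRES to a hygromycin resistance gene. A single integrated provirus therefore provides the transactivator, the selection marker for transduced cells, and the inducible transgene, and adding doxycycline switches on BirA-NRF2 expression.

The record states the purpose only as inducible lentiviral expression of BirA-NRF2. The BirA* fusion format is generally used for proximity-dependent biotinylation to label and identify proteins near the bait, here NRF2.
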