Addgene plasmid #136539: pSLIK_hygro_BirA_NRF2
Purpose: Lentiviral expression vector for an inducible BirA-NRF2
Depositing lab: Kevin Janes. Depositing organization: University of Virginia. Publication: Sporadic activation of an oxidative stress-dependent NRF2-p53 signaling network in breast epithelial spheroids and premalignancies. Pereira EJ, Burns JS, Lee CY, Marohl T, Calderon D, Wang L, Atkins KA, Wang CC, Janes KA. Sci Signal. 2020 Apr 14;13(627). pii: 13/627/eaba4200. doi: 10.1126/scisignal.aba4200. PubMed 32291314.
Backbone
  Vector backbone: pSLIK-hygro
  Backbone manufacturer: Addgene #25737
  Backbone size w/o insert (bp): 13286
  Vector type: Mammalian Expression, Lentiviral ; destination vector for gateway cloning
  Selectable markers: Hygromycin
Growth in bacteria
  Bacterial resistance: Ampicillin, 100 μg/mL
  Growth temperature: 37°C
  Growth strain: NEB Stable
  Copy number: Unknown
Gene/Insert
  Gene/Insert name: BirA-NRF2
  Species: H. sapiens (human)
  Insert size (bp): 2777
  GenBank ID: NM_006164
  Entrez Gene: NFE2L2 (a.k.a. HEBP1, IMDDHH, NRF2, Nrf-2)
  Cloning method: Gateway Cloning
  Sequencing primers: 5′ CMV-F
Terms and licenses: Academic/Nonprofit Terms; Industry Terms: Not Available to Industry
How to cite: pSLIK_hygro_BirA_NRF2 was a gift from Kevin Janes (Addgene plasmid # 136539 ; http://n2t.net/addgene:136539 ; RRID:Addgene_136539)
