>Addgene plasmid #136539 | pSLIK_hygro_BirA_NRF2 | depositor partial sequence | sequence record 263402 | pSLIK_hygro_BirA_NRF2 sequence 1815 bps
ATGGACTTGGAGCTGCCGCCGCCGGGACTCCCGTCCCAGCAGGACATGGATTTGATTGACATACTTTGGA
GGCAAGATATAGATCTTGGAGTAAGTCGAGAAGTATTTGACTTCAGTCAGCGACGGAAAGAGTATGAGCT
GGAAAAACAGAAAAAACTTGAAAAGGAAAGACAAGAACAACTCCAAAAGGAGCAAGAGAAAGCCTTTTTC
GCTCAGTTACAACTAGATGAAGAGACAGGTGAATTTCTCCCAATTCAGCCAGCCCAGCACATCCAGTCAG
AAACCAGTGGATCTGCCAACTACTCCCAGGTTGCCCACATTCCCAAATCAGATGCTTTGTACTTTGATGA
CTGCATGCAGCTTTTGGCGCAGACATTCCCGTTTGTAGATGACAATGAGGTTTCTTCGGCTACGTTTCAG
TCACTTGTTCCTGATATTCCCGGTCACATCGAGAGCCCAGTCTTCATTGCTACTAATCAGGCTCAGTCAC
CTGAAACTTCTGTTGCTCAGGTAGCCCCTGTTGATTTAGACGGTATGCAACAGGACATTGAGCAAGTTTG
GGAGGAGCTATTATCCATTCCTGAGTTACAGTGTCTTAATATTGAAAATGACAAGCTGGTTGAGACTACC
ATGGTTCCAAGTCCAGAAGCCAAACTGACAGAAGTTGACAATTATCATTTTTACTCATCTATACCCTCAA
TGGAAAAAGAAGTAGGTAACTGTAGTCCACATTTTCTTAATGCTTTTGAGGATTCCTTCAGCAGCATCCT
CTCCACAGAAGACCCCAACCAGTTGACAGTGAACTCATTAAATTCAGATGCCACAGTCAACACAGATTTT
GGTGATGAATTTTATTCTGCTTTCATAGCTGAGCCCAGTATCAGCAACAGCATGCCCTCACCTGCTACTT
TAAGCCATTCACTCTCTGAACTTCTAAATGGGCCCATTGATGTTTCTGATCTATCACTTTGCAAAGCTTT
CAACCAAAACCACCCTGAAAGCACAGCAGAATTCAATGATTCTGACTCCGGCATTTCACTAAACACAAGT
CCCAGTGTGGCATCACCAGAACACTCAGTGGAATCTTCCAGCTATGGAGACACACTACTTGGCCTCAGTG
ATTCTGAAGTGGAAGAGCTAGATAGTGCCCCTGGAAGTGTCAAACAGAATGGTCCTAAAACACCAGTACA
TTCTTCTGGGGATATGGTACAACCCTTGTCACCATCTCAGGGGCAGAGCACTCACGTGCATGATGCCCAA
TGTGAGAACACACCAGAGAAAGAATTGCCTGTAAGTCCTGGTCATCGGAAAACCCCATTCACAAAAGACA
AACATTCAAGCCGCTTGGAGGCTCATCTCACAAGAGATGAACTTAGGGCAAAAGCTCTCCATATCCCATT
CCCTGTAGAAAAAATCATTAACCTCCCTGTTGTTGACTTCAACGAAATGATGTCCAAAGAGCAGTTCAAT
GAAGCTCAACTTGCATTAATTCGGGATATACGTAGGAGGGGTAAGAATAAAGTGGCTGCTCAGAATTGCA
GAAAAAGAAAACTGGAAAATATAGTAGAACTAGAGCAAGATTTAGATCATTTGAAAGATGAAAAAGAAAA
ATTGCTCAAAGAAAAAGGAGAAAATGACAAAAGCCTTCACCTACTGAAAAAACAACTCAGCACCTTATAT
CTCGAAGTTTTCAGCATGCTACGTGATGAAGATGGAAAACCTTATTCTCCTAGTGAATACTCCCTGCAGC
AAACAAGAGATGGCAATGTTTTCCTTGTTCCCAAAAGTAAGAAGCCAGATGTTAAGAAAAACTAG
